>Addgene plasmid #42917 | PCx35-pcDNA-S110A | depositor full sequence | sequence record 58077 | PCx35-pcDNA-S110A sequence 6107 bps
GACGGATCGGGAGATCTCCCGATCCCCTATGGTCGACTCTCAGTACAATCTGCTCTGATGCCGCATAGTT
AAGCCAGTATCTGCTCCCTGCTTGTGTGTTGGAGGTCGCTGAGTAGTGCGCGAGCAAAATTTAAGCTACA
ACAAGGCAAGGCTTGACCGACAATTGCATGAAGAATCTGCTTAGGGTTAGGCGTTTTGCGCTGCTTCGCG
ATGTACGGGCCAGATATACGCGTTGACATTGATTATTGACTAGTTATTAATAGTAATCAATTACGGGGTC
ATTAGTTCATAGCCCATATATGGAGTTCCGCGTTACATAACTTACGGTAAATGGCCCGCCTGGCTGACCG
CCCAACGACCCCCGCCCATTGACGTCAATAATGACGTATGTTCCCATAGTAACGCCAATAGGGACTTTCC
ATTGACGTCAATGGGTGGACTATTTACGGTAAACTGCCCACTTGGCAGTACATCAAGTGTATCATATGCC
AAGTACGCCCCCTATTGACGTCAATGACGGTAAATGGCCCGCCTGGCATTATGCCCAGTACATGACCTTA
TGGGACTTTCCTACTTGGCAGTACATCTACGTATTAGTCATCGCTATTACCATGGTGATGCGGTTTTGGC
AGTACATCAATGGGCGTGGATAGCGGTTTGACTCACGGGGATTTCCAAGTCTCCACCCCATTGACGTCAA
TGGGAGTTTGTTTTGGCACCAAAATCAACGGGACTTTCCAAAATGTCGTAACAACTCCGCCCCATTGACG
CAAATGGGCGGTAGGCGTGTACGGTGGGAGGTCTATATAAGCAGAGCTCTCTGGCTAACTAGAGAACCCA
CTGCTTACTGGCTTATCGAAATTAATACGACTCACTATAGGGAGACCCAAGCTGGCTAGCGTTTAAACTT
AAGCTTGGTACCGAGCTCGGATCCACTAGTCCAGTGTGGTGGAATTCTGCAGATCTAAAATCGGACGCTT
TGGAGACTGAGAACAACGAGAGGCAGGGAGAAGAAGGACGGGGAAATAACGCGCTTTTTTGGAGGGATTG
AACAGAGTGCCGTTGTGCTCTAGTCTTCTCCGGATGCTCAGAAATGGGGGAATGGACTATACTAGAGAGG
CTCCTGGAGGCTGCTGTCCAGCAGCACTCTACTATGATAGGAAGGATCCTACTAACAGTGGTGGTCATCT
TCCGGATTCTAATCGTAGCAATAGTTGGAGAGACTGTCTATGATGACGAGCAGACCATGTTTGTTTGTAA
CACCTTGCAACCGGGCTGCAACCAGGCATGCTACGACAAGGCATTTCCCATTTCACACATAAGATATTGG
GTTTTTCAGATCATCATGGTGTGCACCCCGAGTCTTTGTTTTATAACGTACTCGGTGCACCAGTCGGCCA
AGCAGAAGGAGCGGCGGTACGCAACAGTCTATCTGACACTGGATAAGGATCAAGATTCACTGAAGCGAGA
CGAGAGCAAAAAGATAAAGAACACCATTGTTAATGGAGTACTTCAGAACACGGAGAACTCCACCAAAGAA
GCCGAGCCAGACTGTTTAGAAGTCAAAGAGATCCCTAATTCGGCCATGAGAACTACAAAGTCCAAAATGA
GGCGACAAGAGGGCATCTCCAGGTTTTACATCATCCAGGTGGTTTTCAGAAACGCGCTGGAAATAGGCTT
CTTGGTGGGTCAGTATTTCTTGTATGGATTCAACGTCCCGTCGGTGTACGAGTGCGATCGCTACCCCTGC
ATCAAAGATGTCGAGTGCTACGTCTCCAGACCCACGGAGAAGACAGTGTTCCTGGTCTTCATGTTCGCGG
TCAGCGGGTTCTGCGTGGTGCTGAACCTGGCAGAACTCAATCACCTGGGCTGGAGGAAAATCAAAACGGC
CGTGAGAGGAGTGCAGGCTCGGCGGAAGTCCATTTATGAGATCAGAAATAAGGACTTGCCGAGGATGAGT
GTGCCTAATTTCGGCCGTACTCAGTCCAGTGACTCTGCTTATGTGTAACAAACACACACATACACACACA
CAAACGGGGAGGAAGAAGTGAAAATATGTAAAAAAAAAAAAAAAAAACTCGAGTCTAGAGGGCCCGTTTA
AACCGCTGATCAGCCTCGACTGTGCCTTCTAGTTGCCAGCCATCTGTTGTTTGCCCCTCCCCCGTGCCTT
CCTTGACCCTGGAAGGTGCCACTCCCACTGTCCTTTCCTAATAAAATGAGGAAATTGCATCGCATTGTCT
GAGTAGGTGTCATTCTATTCTGGGGGGTGGGGTGGGGCAGGACAGCAAGGGGGAGGATTGGGAAGACAAT
AGCAGGCATGCTGGGGATGCGGTGGGCTCTATGGCTTCTGAGGCGGAAAGAACCAGCTGGGGCTCTAGGG
GGTATCCCC
[124 nt withheld, positions 2390-2513]
C
[32 nt withheld, positions 2515-2546]
CA
[57 nt withheld, positions 2549-2605]
A
[49 nt withheld, positions 2607-2655]
CCTTTGACGTTGGAGTCCACGTTCTTT
[37 nt withheld, positions 2683-2719]
ACCCTATCTCGGTCTATTCTTTTGATTTATAAGGGATTTTGGGGATTTCGGCCTATTGGTTAAAAAATGA
GCTGATTTAACAAAAATTTAACGCGAATTAATTCTGTGGAATGTGTGTCAGTTAGGGTGTGGAAAGTCCC
CAGGCTCCCCAGGCAGGCAGAAGTATGCAAAGCATGCATCTCAATTAGTCAGCAACCAGGTGTGGAAAGT
CCCCAGGCTCCCCAGCAGGCAGAAGTATGCAAAGCATGCATCTCAATTAGTCAGCAACCATAGTCCCGCC
CCTAACTCCGCCCATCCCGCCCCTAACTCCGCCCAGTTCCGCCCATTCTCCGCCCCATGGCTGACTAATT
TTTTTTATTTATGCAGAGGCCGAGGCCGCCTCTGCCTCTGAGCTATTCCAGAAGTAGTGAGGAGGCTTTT
TTGGAGGCCTAGGCTTTTGCAAAAAGCTCCCGGGAGCTTGTATATCCATTTTCGGATCTGATCAGCACGT
GTTGACAATTAATCATCGGCATAGTATATCGGCATAGTATAATACGACAAGGTGAGGAACTAAACCATGG
CCAAGTTGACCAGTGCCGTTCCGGTGCTCACCGCGCGCGACGTCGCCGGAGCGGTCGAGTTCTGGACCGA
CCGGCTCGGGTTCTCCCGGGACTTCGTGGAGGACGACTTCGCCGGTGTGGTCCGGGACGACGTGACCCTG
TTCATCAGCGCGGTCCAGGACCAGGTGGTGCCGGACAACACCCTGGCCTGGGTGTGGGTGCGCGGCCTGG
ACGAGCTGTACGCCGAGTGGTCGGAGGTCGTGTCCACGAACTTCCGGGACGCCTCCGGGCCGGCCATGAC
CGAGATCGGCGAGCAGCCGTGGGGGCGGGAGTTCGCCCTGCGCGACCCGGCCGGCAACTGCGTGCACTTC
GTGGCCGAGGAGCAGGACTGACACGTGCTACGAGATTTCGATTCCACCGCCGCCTTCTATGAAAGGTTGG
GCTTCGGAATCGTTTTCCGGGACGCCGGCTGGATGATCCTCCAGCGCGGGGATCTCATGCTGGAGTTCTT
CGCCCACCCCAACTTGTTTATTGCAGCTTATAATGGTTACAAATAAAGCAATAGCATCACAAATTTCACA
AATAAAGCATTTTTTTCACTGCATTCTAGTTGTGGTTTGTCCAAACTCATCAATGTATCTTATCATGTCT
GTATACCGTCGACCTCTAGCTAGAGCTTGGCGTAATCATGGTCATAGCTGTTTCCTGTGTGAAATTGTTA
TCCGCTCACAATTCCACACAACATACGAGCCGGAAGCATAAAGTGTAAAGCCTGGGGTGCCTAATGAGTG
AGCTAACTCACATTAATTGCGTTGCGCTCACTGCCCGCTTTCCAGTCGGGAAACCTGTCGTGCCAGCTGC
ATTAATGAATCGGCCAACGCGCGGGGAGAGGCGGTTTGCGTATTGGGCGCTCTTCCGCTTCCTCGCTCAC
TGACTCGCTGCGCTCGGTCGTTCGGCTGCGGCGAGCGGTATCAGCTCACTCAAAGGCGGTAATACGGTTA
TCCACAGAATCAGGGGATAACGCAGGAAAGAACATGTGAGCAAAAGGCCAGCAAAAGGCCAGGAACCGTA
AAAAGGCCGCGTTGCTGGCGTTTTTCCATAGGCTCCGCCCCCCTGACGAGCATCACAAAAATCGACGCTC
AAGTCAGAGGTGGCGAAACCCGACAGGACTATAAAGATACCAGGCGTTTCCCCCTGGAAGCTCCCTCGTG
CGCTCTCCTGTTCCGACCCTGCCGCTTACCGGATACCTGTCCGCCTTTCTCCCTTCGGGAAGCGTGGCGC
TTTCTCAATGCTCACGCTGTAGGTATCTCAGTTCGGTGTAGGTCGTTCGCTCCAAGCTGGGCTGTGTGCA
CGAACCCCCCGTTCAGCCCGACCGCTGCGCCTTATCCGGTAACTATCGTCTTGAGTCCAACCCGGTAAGA
CACGACTTATCGCCACTGGCAGCAGCCACTGGTAACAGGATTAGCAGAGCGAGGTATGTAGGCGGTGCTA
CAGAGTTCTTGAAGTGGTGGCCTAACTACGGCTACACTAGAAGGACAGTATTTGGTATCTGCGCTCTGCT
GAAGCCAGTTACCTTCGGAAAAAGAGTTGGTAGCTCTTGATCCGGCAAACAAACCACCGCTGGTAGCGGT
GGTTTTTTTGTTTGCAAGCAGCAGATTACGCGCAGAAAAAAAGGATCTCAAGAAGATCCTTTGATCTTTT
CTACGGGGTCTGACGCTCAGTGGAACGAAAACTCACGTTAAGGGATTTTGGTCATGAGATTATCAAAAAG
GATCTTCACCTAGATCCTTTTAAATTAAAAATGAAGTTTTAAATCAATCTAAAGTATATATGAGTAAACT
TGGTCTGACAGTTACCAATGCTTAATCAGTGAGGCACCTATCTCAGCGATCTGTCTATTTCGTTCATCCA
TAGTTGCCTGACTCCCCGTCGTGTAGATAACTACGATACGGGAGGGCTTACCATCTGGCCCCAGTGCTGC
AATGATACCGCGAGACCCACGCTCACCGGCTCCAGATTTATCAGCAATAAACCAGCCAGCCGGAAGGGCC
GAGCGCAGAAGTGGTCCTGCAACTTTATCCGCCTCCATCCAGTCTATTAATTGTTGCCGGGAAGCTAGAG
TAAGTAGTTCGCCAGTTAATAGTTTGCGCAACGTTGTTGCCATTGCTACAGGCATCGTGGTGTCACGCTC
GTCGTTTGGTATGGCTTCATTCAGCTCCGGTTCCCAACGATCAAGGCGAGTTACATGATCCCCCATGTTG
TGCAAAAAAGCGGTTAGCTCCTTCGGTCCTCCGATCGTTGTCAGAAGTAAGTTGGCCGCAGTGTTATCAC
TCATGGTTATGGCAGCACTGCATAATTCTCTTACTGTCATGCCATCCGTAAGATGCTTTTCTGTGACTGG
TGAGTACTCAACCAAGTCATTCTGAGAATAGTGTATGCGGCGACCGAGTTGCTCTTGCCCGGCGTCAATA
CGGGATAATACCGCGCCACATAGCAGAACTTTAAAAGTGCTCATCATTGGAAAACGTTCTTCGGGGCGAA
AACTCTCAAGGATCTTACCGCTGTTGAGATCCAGTTCGATGTAACCCACTCGTGCACCCAACTGATCTTC
AGCATCTTTTACTTTCACCAGCGTTTCTGGGTGAGCAAAAACAGGAAGGCAAAATGCCGCAAAAAAGGGA
ATAAGGGCGACACGGAAATGTTGAATACTCATACTCTTCCTTTTTCAATATTATTGAAGCATTTATCAGG
GTTATTGTCTCATGAGCGGATACATATTTGAATGTATTTAGAAAAATAAACAAATAGGGGTTCCGCGCAC
ATTTCCCCGAAAAGTGCCACCTGACGTC
Features (pLannotate 1.2.2; 21 found; start..end, strand, type, name):
     36..80      -  misc_feature   bom (fragment): basis of mobility region from pBR322
    235..614     +  enhancer       CMV enhancer: human cytomegalovirus immediate early enhancer
    615..818     +  promoter       CMV promoter: human cytomegalovirus (CMV) immediate early promoter
    814..847     +  LTR            5' LTR (truncated) (fragment): truncated 5' long terminal repeat (LTR) from HIV-1
    863..881     +  promoter       T7 promoter: promoter for bacteriophage T7 RNA polymerase
   1094..2005    +  CDS            GJD2 (fragment): CXD2_HUMAN - Also known as GJA9. Experimental evidence at protein level: Swiss-Prot protein existence level 1. One gap junction consists of a cluster of closely packed pairs of transmembrane channels, the connexons, through which materials of low MW diffuse from one cell to a neighboring cell. From Homo sapiens (Human).
   2120..2344    +  polyA_signal   bGH poly(A) signal: bovine growth hormone polyadenylation signal
   2348..2369    +  promoter       SV40 promoter (fragment): SV40 enhancer and early promoter
   2390..2818    +  rep_origin     f1 ori (sequence partly withheld): f1 bacteriophage origin of replication; arrow indicates direction of (+) strand synthesis
   2832..3162    +  promoter       SV40 promoter: SV40 enhancer and early promoter
   3210..3257    +  promoter       EM7 promoter: synthetic bacterial promoter&nbsp
   3276..3650    +  CDS            BleoR: antibiotic-binding protein; Sh ble from Streptoalloteichus hindustanus; confers resistance to bleomycin, phleomycin, and Zeocin™
   3660..3785    +  CDS            ble (fragment): BLE_KLEPN - Experimental evidence at protein level: Swiss-Prot protein existence level 1. Binding protein with a strong affinity to the bleomycin family of antibiotics. Binds to CL990; an antimitotic-antibiotic compound. From Klebsiella pneumoniae.
   3780..3901    +  polyA_signal   SV40 poly(A) signal: SV40 polyadenylation signal
   3974..3990    -  protein_bind   lac operator: The lac repressor binds to the lac operator to inhibit transcription in E. coli. This inhibition can be relieved by adding lactose or isopropyl-β-D-thiogalactopyranoside (IPTG). lac repressor encoded by lacI
   3998..4028    -  promoter       lac promoter: promoter for the E. coli lac operon
   4043..4064    -  protein_bind   CAP binding site: CAP binding activates transcription in the presence of cAMP. E. coli catabolite activator protein
   4077..4169    -  CDS            lacI (fragment): lac repressor; lacI; The lac repressor binds to the lac operator to inhibit transcription in E. coli. This inhibition can be relieved by adding lactose or isopropyl-β-D-thiogalactopyranoside (IPTG).
   4352..4940    -  rep_origin     ori: high-copy-number ColE1/pMB1/pBR322/pUC origin of replication
   5111..5971    -  CDS            AmpR: β-lactamase; bla; confers resistance to ampicillin, carbenicillin, and related antibiotics
   5972..6076    -  promoter       AmpR promoter: bla
