[The description below was written by a language model from this plasmid's Addgene catalogue record and pLannotate feature annotations shown in this document.]
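Description:
PCx35-pcDNA-S110A is a mammalian expression plasmid built on the Invitrogen pcDNA3.1 Zeo backbone, carrying a mutant connexin 35 (Cx35, the fish orthologue of Cx36/gjd2) cDNA from the perch Morone americana. The roughly 1.1 kb insert was cloned between PstI and XhoI sites, both retained, giving a 6,107 bp construct. It is propagated in E. coli as a high-copy plasmid through a ColE1/pUC-type origin with ampicillin selection (AmpR under its own bla promoter), and an f1 origin is also present. For selection in mammalian cells, a Sh ble (BleoR) gene conferring Zeocin resistance is driven by the SV40 early promoter, followed by an SV40 polyadenylation signal. An EM7 bacterial promoter just upstream of the gene would also allow its expression in E. coli.

The connexin coding sequence sits downstream of the human CMV immediate-early enhancer and promoter and is terminated by the bovine growth hormone poly(A) signal. A T7 promoter lies between the CMV promoter and the insert. The automated annotation labels the open reading frame as a fragment of human GJD2, which reflects homology rather than origin, since the catalogue entry specifies the perch gene. No epitope tag or reporter is annotated.

The insert carries a Ser110-to-Ala substitution in the cytoplasmic loop, which removes a phosphorylation site that the depositor notes regulates gap junction coupling. Based on the associated publication, the non-phosphorylatable mutant serves to dissect how protein kinase A regulates coupling through Cx35-containing gap junctions in transfected cells, presumably by comparison with the wild-type protein.
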