Addgene plasmid #42917: PCx35-pcDNA-S110A
Depositing lab: John O'Brien. Depositing organization: University of Texas Health Science Center at Houston. Publication: Protein kinase A mediates regulation of gap junctions containing connexin35 through a complex pathway. Ouyang X, Winbow VM, Patel LS, Burr GS, Mitchell CK, O'Brien J. Brain Res Mol Brain Res. 2005 Apr 27;135(1-2):1-11. 10.1016/j.molbrainres.2004.10.045 PubMed 15857663.
Backbone
  Vector backbone: pcDNA3.1 Zeo
  Backbone manufacturer: Invitrogen
  Backbone size w/o insert (bp): 4990
  Vector type: Mammalian Expression
  Selectable markers: Zeocin
Growth in bacteria
  Bacterial resistance: Ampicillin, 100 μg/mL
  Growth temperature: 37°C
  Growth strain: DH5alpha
  Copy number: High Copy
Gene/Insert
  Gene/Insert name: Connexin 35 (alt names: Cx35; Cx36; gjd2)
  Species: Perch (Morone americana)
  Insert size (bp): 1117
  Mutation: Ser110 to Ala
  GenBank ID: AF059183
  Promoter: CMV
  Cloning method: Restriction Enzyme; 5′ cloning site PstI (not destroyed); 3′ cloning site XhoI (not destroyed)
  Sequencing primers: 5′ CMV-F; 3′ BGH-Rev
Terms and licenses: Academic/Nonprofit Terms; Industry Terms: Not Available to Industry
Depositor comments: Contains a non-phosphorylatable point mutation in Ser110 in cytoplasmic loop. Phosphorylation of this site regulates coupling. Derived from clone from: O'Brien, J., Nguyen, H.B., and Mills, S.L. (2004). Cone photoreceptors in bass retina use two connexins to mediate electrical coupling. J Neurosci 24, 5632-5642. Original cDNA clone from: O'Brien, J., Bruzzone, R., White, T.W., Al-Ubaidi, M.R., and Ripps, H. (1998). Cloning and expression of two related connexins from the perch retina define a distinct subgroup of the connexin family. J Neurosci 18, 7625-7637.
How to cite: PCx35-pcDNA-S110A was a gift from John O'Brien (Addgene plasmid # 42917 ; http://n2t.net/addgene:42917 ; RRID:Addgene_42917)
