>Addgene plasmid #42917 | PCx35-pcDNA-S110A | addgene partial sequence | sequence record 61317 | T7 5'-TAATACGACTCACTATAGGG-3'
CCGAGCTCGGATCCACTAGTCCAGTGTGGTGGAATTCTGCAGATCTAAAATCGGACGCTTTGGAGACTGA
GAACAACGAGAGGCAGGGAGAAGAAGGACGGGGAAATAACGCGCTTTTTTGGAGGGATTGAACAGAGTGC
CGTTGTGCTCTAGTCTTCTCCGGATGCTCAGAAATGGGGGAATGGACTATACTAGAGAGGCTCCTGGAGG
CTGCTGTCCAGCAGCACTCTACTATGATAGGAAGGATCCTACTAACAGTGGTGGTCATCTTCCGGATTCT
AATCGTAGCAATAGTTGGAGAGACTGTCTATGATGACGAGCAGACCATGTTTGTTTGTAACACCTTGCAA
CCGGGCTGCAACCAGGCATGCTACGACAAGGCATTTCCCATTTCACACATAAGATATTGGGTTTTTCAGA
TCATCATGGTGTGCACCCCGAGTCTTTGTTTTATAACGTACTCGGTGCACCAGTCGGCCAAGCAGAAGGA
GCGGCGGTACGCAACAGTCTATCTGACACTGGATAAGGATCAAGATTCACTGAAGCGAGACGAGAGCAAA
AAGATAA
